Addgene plasmid #190401: JAB3236
Purpose: Plasmids encode parts for syntetic genetic circuit construction in eudicot plants (proUBQ10::PIP2A-mCherry-NOSt_proTT*::GFPint_ADHt)
Depositing lab: Jennifer Brophy & Jose Dinneny. Depositing organization: Stanford University. Publication: Synthetic genetic circuits as a means of reprogramming plant roots. Brophy JAN, Magallon KJ, Duan L, Zhong V, Ramachandran P, Kniazev K, Dinneny JR. Science. 2022 Aug 12;377(6607):747-751. doi: 10.1126/science.abo4326. Epub 2022 Aug 11. PubMed 35951698.
Backbone
  Vector backbone: JAB2120
  Vector type: Plant Expression
Growth in bacteria
  Bacterial resistance: Spectinomycin, 50 μg/mL
  Growth temperature: 37°C
  Growth strain: DH5alpha
  Copy number: High Copy
Gene/Insert
  Gene/Insert name: proUBQ10::PIP2A-mCherry-NOSt_proTT*::GFPint_ADHt
  Species: Synthetic
  Cloning method: Restriction Enzyme; 5′ cloning site unknown (unknown if destroyed)
Terms and licenses: Academic/Nonprofit Terms; Industry Terms: Not Available to Industry
Depositor comments: Backbone JAB2120 contains proUBQ10::PIP2A-mCherry-NOSt. Please see the fully annotated sequence linked the "Supplemental Documents" section. Please visit https://www.biorxiv.org/content/10.1101/2022.02.02.478917v1 for bioRxiv preprint.
How to cite: JAB3236 was a gift from Jennifer Brophy & Jose Dinneny (Addgene plasmid # 190401 ; http://n2t.net/addgene:190401 ; RRID:Addgene_190401)
