[The description below was written by a language model from this plasmid's Addgene catalogue record and pLannotate feature annotations shown in this document.]
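Description:
JAB3236 is a plant expression plasmid built on the JAB2120 backbone and organised as a T-DNA binary vector. Nopaline-type left (truncated) and right border repeats flank the payload, which implies delivery into plant cells via Agrobacterium. Outside the borders sit a high-copy ColE1/pUC-type origin for propagation in E. coli and a pSa origin, the kind of replicon used in pGreen-style binary vectors for maintenance in Agrobacterium. Bacterial selection is by spectinomycin through aadA. No plant selectable marker was annotated within the T-DNA. Short remnants of a pBluescript polylinker, T3 and lac promoter elements, and lacI and RSF ori fragments near the right border appear to be cloning scars rather than functional parts.

The T-DNA carries two transcription units. The first, inherited from the backbone, is proUBQ10::PIP2A-mCherry-NOSt. It fuses the Arabidopsis plasma membrane aquaporin PIP2A (PIP2-1) to mCherry, is driven according to the record by the UBQ10 promoter (not picked up in the feature table), and ends with the NOS terminator. Such a fusion typically serves as a constitutive red membrane marker for outlining cells and identifying transformed tissue.

The second unit, proTT*::GFPint_ADHt, places a GFP coding sequence under a synthetic promoter called TT*. The annotation shows that this promoter includes a CaMV 35S promoter fragment, but the record does not say which regulators act on it. The GFP is interrupted by the potato ST-LS1 IV2 intron, which prevents expression in bacteria, so fluorescence reports plant expression only. An ADH terminator is named in the record but not annotated. The plasmid belongs to a toolkit of parts for building synthetic genetic circuits in eudicot plants, where it probably serves as a reporter of TT* promoter activity.
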