Features (pLannotate 1.2.2; 21 found; start..end, strand, type, name):
     28..50      +  misc_feature   LB T-DNA repeat: left border repeat from nopaline C58 T-DNA (truncated)
    706..1566    +  CDS            PIP2-1: PIP21_ARATH - Also known as PIP2A. Experimental evidence at protein level: Swiss-Prot protein existence level 1. Water channel required to facilitate the transport of water across cell membrane. Probably involved in root water uptake. Its function is impaired by Hg(2+). From Arabidopsis thaliana (Mouse-ear cress).
   1573..2282    +  CDS            mCherry (fragment): monomeric derivative of DsRed fluorescent protein (Shaner et al., 2004) mammalian codon-optimized
   2302..2554    +  terminator     NOS terminator: nopaline synthase terminator and poly(A) signal
   3077..3379    +  promoter       CaMV 35S promoter (fragment): strong constitutive promoter from cauliflower mosaic virus
   3448..3643    +  CDS            superfolder GFP (fragment): GFP variant that folds robustly even when fused to poorly folded proteins (Pédelacq et al., 2006)
   3645..3833    +  intron         IV2 intron: modified second intron of the potato ST-LS1 gene (Vancanneyt et al., 1990)
   3855..4352    +  CDS            mgfp5 (fragment): GFP with folding enhancement mutations; mgfp5; suitable for expression in plants due to removal of a cryptic intron
   4632..4667    -  misc_feature   MCS (fragment): pBluescript multiple cloning site
   4680..4698    -  promoter       T3 promoter: promoter for bacteriophage T3 RNA polymerase
   4743..4759    -  protein_bind   lac operator: The lac repressor binds to the lac operator to inhibit transcription in E. coli. This inhibition can be relieved by adding lactose or isopropyl-β-D-thiogalactopyranoside (IPTG). lac repressor encoded by lacI
   4767..4797    -  promoter       lac promoter: promoter for the E. coli lac operon
   4812..4833    -  protein_bind   CAP binding site: CAP binding activates transcription in the presence of cAMP. E. coli catabolite activator protein
   4846..4938    -  CDS            lacI (fragment): lac repressor; lacI; The lac repressor binds to the lac operator to inhibit transcription in E. coli. This inhibition can be relieved by adding lactose or isopropyl-β-D-thiogalactopyranoside (IPTG).
   4940..5064    -  rep_origin     RSF ori (fragment): Plasmids containing the RSF 1030 origin of replication can be propagated in E. coli cells that contain additional plasmids with compatible origins.
   5072..5096    +  misc_feature   RB T-DNA repeat: right border repeat from nopaline C58 T-DNA
   5187..5775    -  rep_origin     ori: high-copy-number ColE1/pMB1/pBR322/pUC origin of replication
   5869..6654    -  CDS            aadA: S3AD_SHIFL - Experimental evidence at protein level: Swiss-Prot protein existence level 1. Mediates bacterial resistance to the antibiotics streptomycin and spectinomycin. From Shigella flexneri.
   6715..6864    -  CDS            sat-1 (fragment): STA_ECOLX - Protein inferred from homology: Swiss-Prot protein existence level 3. Involved in resistance to streptothricin, a broad-spectrum antibiotic produced by streptomycetes (PubMed:1850404). Detoxifies streptothricin via acetylation of the beta amino group of the first beta-lysyl moiety of streptothricin (By similarity). From Escherichia coli.
   7006..7104    +  CDS            TRA2_ECOLX (fragment): Protein predicted: Swiss-Prot protein existence level 4. Required for transposition of transposon Tn903. From Escherichia coli.
   7112..7547    +  rep_origin     pSa ori: origin of replication from bacterial plasmid pSa
>Addgene plasmid #190401 | JAB3236 | addgene full sequence | sequence record 391158 | Addgene NGS Result
GATTTCCGATCCCCGGAATTAGACTCTTGGCAGGATATATTGTGGTGTAACGTTAAGCTTTGGTTGTCGA
CGAGTCAGTAATAAACGGCGTCAAAGTGGTTGCAGCCGGCACACACGAGTCGTGTTTATCAACTCAAAGC
ACAAATACTTTTCCTCAACCTAAAAATAAGGCAATTAGCCAAAAACAACTTTGCGTGTAAACAACGCTCA
ATACACGTGTCATTTTATTATTAGCTATTGCTTCACCGCCTTAGCTTTCTCGTGACCTAGTCGTCCTCGT
CTTTTCTTCTTCTTCTTCTATAAAACAATACCCAAAGAGCTCTTCTTCTTCACAATTCAGATTTCAATTT
CTCAAAATCTTAAAAACTTTCTCTCAATTCTCTCTACCGTGATCAAGGTAAATTTCTGTGTTCCTTATTC
TCTCAAAATCTTCGATTTTGTTTTCGTTCGATCCCAATTTCGTATATGTTCTTTGGTTTAGATTCTGTTA
ATCTTAGATCGTAGACGATTTTCTGGGTTTGATCGTTAGATATCATCTTAATTCTCGATTAGGGTTTCAT
AGATATCATCCGATTTGTTCAAATAATTTGAGTTTTGTCGAATAATTACTCTTCGATTTGTGATTTCTAT
CTAGATCTGGTGTTAGTTTCTAGTTTGTGCGATCGAATTTGTCGATTAATCTGAGTTTTTCTGATTAACA
GCACCATGGCAAAGGATGTGGAAGCCGTTCCCGGAGAAGGATTTCAGACAAGAGACTATCAAGATCCGCC
ACCAGCTCCGTTTATTGATGGAGCGGAGCTAAAGAAGTGGTCTTTCTACAGAGCAGTTATCGCAGAGTTC
GTAGCCACTCTCCTCTTCTTATACATCACCGTTTTGACAGTCATCGGTTACAAGATTCAGTCCGATACTG
ATGCCGGTGGCGTAGATTGCGGCGGAGTTGGAATCCTCGGTATCGCTTGGGCCTTTGGTGGTATGATCTT
CATCCTCGTCTACTGCACCGCCGGTATCTCTGGTGGTCACATTAACCCAGCGGTGACATTTGGGCTATTC
TTGGCACGTAAAGTGTCGTTACCTAGGGCCCTATTGTACATAATCGCTCAGTGTTTGGGTGCGATTTGTG
GAGTTGGTTTTGTCAAAGCCTTCCAAAGCTCTTACTACACCCGTTACGGAGGTGGAGCCAACTCTCTAGC
CGATGGCTACAGCACAGGGACCGGTCTAGCCGCAGAGATCATTGGTACTTTCGTTCTTGTCTACACCGTA
TTCTCTGCCACTGACCCCAAACGTAGTGCCAGAGACTCCCACGTTCCGGTGTTGGCGCCACTTCCAATCG
GATTTGCCGTGTTCATGGTACATTTGGCTACCATTCCCATTACCGGAACCGGAATTAACCCGGCAAGGAG
TTTCGGAGCTGCCGTAATCTACAACAAGAGCAAGCCATGGGATGACCACTGGATATTTTGGGTTGGACCA
TTCATTGGAGCTGCGATAGCTGCATTCTACCACCAATTCGTTCTAAGAGCTTCAGGTTCTAAGTCTCTTG
GATCATTCAGAAGTGCTGCCAACGTCGGATCCATGGTGAGCAAGGGCGAGGAGGATAACATGGCCATCAT
CAAGGAGTTCATGCGCTTCAAGGTGCACATGGAGGGCTCCGTGAACGGCCACGAGTTCGAGATCGAGGGC
GAGGGCGAGGGCCGCCCCTACGAGGGCACCCAGACCGCCAAGCTGAAGGTGACCAAGGGTGGCCCCCTGC
CCTTCGCCTGGGACATCCTGTCCCCTCAGTTCATGTACGGCTCCAAGGCCTACGTGAAGCACCCCGCCGA
CATCCCCGACTACTTGAAGCTGTCCTTCCCCGAGGGCTTCAAGTGGGAGCGCGTGATGAACTTCGAGGAC
GGCGGCGTGGTGACCGTGACCCAGGACTCCTCCCTGCAGGACGGCGAGTTCATCTACAAGGTGAAGCTGC
GCGGCACCAACTTCCCCTCCGACGGCCCCGTAATGCAGAATAAGACCATGGGCTGGGAGGCCTCCTCCGA
GCGGATGTACCCCGAGGACGGCGCCCTGAAGGGCGAGATCAAGCAGAGGCTGAAGCTGAAGGACGGCGGC
CACTACGACGCTGAGGTCAAGACCACCTACAAGGCCAAGAAGCCCGTGCAGCTGCCCGGCGCCTACAACG
TCAACATCAAGTTGGACATCACCTCCCACAACGAGGACTACACCATCGTGGAACAGTACGAACGCGCCGA
GGGCCGCCACTCCACCGGCGGCATGGAGGAGCTGTACAAGTAAAGCGGCCGCCCGGCTGCAGATCGTTCA
AACATTTGGCAATAAAGTTTCTTAAGATTGAATCCTGTTGCCGGTCTTGCGATGATTATCATATAATTTC
TGTTGAATTACGTTAAGCATGTAATAATTAACATGTAATGCATGACGTTATTTATGAGATGGGTTTTTAT
GATTAGAGTCCCGCAATTATACATTTAATACGCGATAGAAAACAAAATATAGCGCGCAAACTAGGATAAA
TTATCGCGCGCGGTGTCATCTATGTTACTAGATCGGGGCGCGCCCTCGAGGAAGACGTAATGGGTCCCCA
GATTTGCCTTTTCAATTTCAGAAAGAATGCTAACCCACAGATGGTTAGAGAGGCTTACGCAGCAGCTCTC
ATCAAGACGATCTACCCGAGCAATAATCTCCAGGAAATCAAATACCTTCCCAAGAAGGTTAAAGATGCAG
TCAAAAGATTCAGGACTAACTGCATCAAGAACACAGAGAAAGATATATTTCTCAAGATCAGAAGTACTAT
TCCAGTATGGACGATTCAAGGCTTGCTTCACAAACCAAGGCAAGTAATAGAGATTGGAGTCTCTAAAAAG
GTAGTTCCCACTGAATCAAAGGCCATGGAGTCAAAGATTCAAATAGAGGACCTAACAGAACTCGCCGTAA
AGACTGGCGAACAGTTCATACAGAGTCTCTTACGACTCAATGACAAGAAGAAAATCTTCGTCAACATGGT
GGAGCACGACACACTTGTCTACTCCAAAAATATCAAAGATACAGTCTCAGAAGACCAAAGGGCAATTGAG
ACTTTTCAACAAAGGGTAATATCCGGAAACCTCCTCGGATTCCATTGCCCAGCTATCTGTCACTTTATTG
TGAAGATAGTGGAAAAGGAAGGTGGCTCCTACAAATGCCATCATTGCGATAAAGGAAAGGCCATCGTTGA
AGATGCCTCTGCCGACAGTGGTCCCAAAGATGGACCCCCACCCACGAGGAGCATCGTGGAAAAAGAAGAC
GTTCCAACCACGTCTTCAAAGCAAGTGGATTGATGTGATATCTCCACTGACGTAAGGGATGACGCACAAT
CCCACTATCCTTCGCAAGATAGATAATTCTATATAAACTCTATCACTGATAGAGTGGACTCTATCACTGA
TAGAGTAGACACCATGGTGAGTAAAGGAGAAGAACTTTTCACTGGAGTTGTCCCAATTCTTGTTGAATTA
GATGGTGATGTTAATGGGCACAAATTTTCTGTCAGTGGAGAGGGTGAAGGTGATGCAACATACGGAAAAC
TTACCCTTAAATTTATTTGCACTACTGGAAAACTACCTGTTCCATGGCCAACCCTGGTCACCACCCTGAC
CTACGTAAGTTTCTGCTTCTACCTTTGATATATATATAATAATTATCATTAATTAGTAGTAATATAATAT
TTCAAATATTTTTTTCAAAATAAAAGAATGTAGTATATAGCAATTGCTTTTCTGTAGTTTATAAGTGTGT
ATATTTTAATTTATAACTTTTCTAATATATGACCAAAATTTGTTGATGTGCAGGGCGTGCAGTGCTTCTC
CCGTTACCCTGATCATATGAAGCGGCACGACTTCTTCAAGAGCGCCATGCCTGAGGGATACGTGCAGGAG
AGGACCATCTTCTTCAAGGACGACGGGAACTACAAGACACGTGCTGAAGTCAAGTTTGAGGGTGACACCC
TCGTCAACAGGATCGAGCTTAAGGGAATCGATTTCAAGGAGGACGGAAACATCCTCGGCCACAAGTTGGA
ATACAACTACAACTCCCACAACGTATACATCATGGCCGACAAGCAAAAGAACGGCATCAAAGCCAACTTC
AAGACCCGCCACAACATCGAAGACGGCGGCGTGCAACTCGCTGATCATTATCAACAAAATACTCCAATTG
GCGATGGCCCTGTCCTTTTACCAGACAACCATTACCTGTCCACACAATCTGCCCTTTCGAAAGATCCCAA
CGAAAAGAGAGATCACATGGTCCTTCTTGAGTTTGTAACAGCTGCTGGGATTACACATGGCATGGATGAA
CTATACAAATAATGTCAAGCCATTCTCTCGCAGATGATGTTCACTTTGTGTTTTACTTCCTTTATGCATT
CACAGCAATAAAAGAAAGAAATCTCCATCGCTTTTGGTTTTCTTCTCTGTCTTAAGTTAGTCGTTTTCGT
GTCTAATCTATTACTTATCATTGTAATAGACTCTTCTTCTATTGAGATTTGAATATAAACTAAAACACAT
TCCATTTTACTGTGTTCTCAACATTCAGAATGCAAACGGACTAACCGTAGTGACTCGGCTTGAGTCTTCG
GGCTAGAGCGGACTAGTTCTAGAGCGGCCGCCACCGCGGTGGAGCTCCAGCTTTTGTTCCCTTTAGTGAG
GGTTAATTGCGCGCTTGGCGTAATCATGGTCATAGCTGTTTCCTGTGTGAAATTGTTATCCGCTCACAAT
TCCACACAACATACGAGCCGGAAGCATAAAGTGTAAAGCCTGGGGTGCCTAATGAGTGAGCTAACTCACA
TTAATTGCGTTGCGCTCACTGCCCGCTTTCCAGTCGGGAAACCTGTCGTGCCAGCTGCATTAATGAATCG
GCCAACGCGCGGGGAGAGGCGGTTTGCGTATTGGGCGCTCTTCCGCTTCCTCGCTCACTGACTCGCTGCG
CTCGGTCGTTCGGCTGCGGCGAGCGGTATCAGCTCACTCAAAGGCGGTAATACGGTTATCCACAGAATCA
GGGGATAACGCAGGAAAGAACATGAAGGCCTTGACAGGATATATTGGCGGGTAAACTAAGTCGCTGTATG
TGTTTGTTTGAGATCTCATGTGAGCAAAAGGCCAGCAAAAGGCCAGGAACCGTAAAAAGGCCGCGTTGCT
GGCGTTTTTCCATAGGCTCCGCCCCCCTGACGAGCATCACAAAAATCGACGCTCAAGTCAGAGGTGGCGA
AACCCGACAGGACTATAAAGATACCAGGCGTTTCCCCCTGGAAGCTCCCTCGTGCGCTCTCCTGTTCCGA
CCCTGCCGCTTACCGGATACCTGTCCGCCTTTCTCCCTTCGGGAAGCGTGGCGCTTTCTCATAGCTCACG
CTGTAGGTATCTCAGTTCGGTGTAGGTCGTTCGCTCCAAGCTGGGCTGTGTGCACGAACCCCCCGTTCAG
CCCGACCGCTGCGCCTTATCCGGTAACTATCGTCTTGAGTCCAACCCGGTAAGACACGACTTATCGCCAC
TGGCAGCAGCCACTGGTAACAGGATTAGCAGAGCGAGGTATGTAGGCGGTGCTACAGAGTTCTTGAAGTG
GTGGCCTAACTACGGCTACACTAGAAGAACAGTATTTGGTATCTGTGCTCTGCTGAAGCCAGTTACCTTC
GGAAGAAGAGTTGGTAGCTCTTGATCCGGCAAACAAACCACCGCTGGTAGCGGTGGTTTTTTTGTTTGCA
AGCAGCAGATTACGCGCAGAAAAAAAGGATCTCAAGAAGATCCTTTGATCTTTTCTACGGGGTCTGACGC
TCAGTGGAACGAAAACTCACGTTAAGGGATTTTGGTCATGAATTCTTGTTAGACATTATTTGCCGACTAC
CTTGGTGATCTCGCCTTTCACGTAGTGAACAAATTCTTCCAACTGATCTGCGCGCGAGGCCAAGCGATCT
TCTTGTCCAAGATAAGCCTGCCTAGCTTCAAGTATGACGGGCTGATACTGGGCCGGCAGGCGCTCCATTG
CCCAGTCGGCAGCGACATCCTTCGGCGCGATTTTGCCGGTTACTGCGCTGTACCAAATGCGGGACAACGT
AAGCACTACATTTCGCTCATCGCCAGCCCAGTCGGGCGGCGAGTTCCATAGCGTTAAGGTTTCATTTAGC
GCCTCAAATAGATCCTGTTCAGGAACCGGATCAAAGAGTTCCTCCGCCGCTGGACCTACCAAGGCAACGC
TATGTTCTCTTGCTTTTGTCAGCAAGATAGCCAGATCAATGTCGATCGTGGCTGGCTCGAAGATACCTGC
AAGAATGTCATTGCGCTGCCATTCTCCAAATTGCAGTTCGCGCTTAGCTGGATAACGCCACGGAATGATG
TCGTCGTGCACAACAATGGTGACTTCTACAGCGCGGAGAATCTCGCTCTCTCCAGGGGAAGCCGAAGTTT
CCAAAAGGTCGTTGATCAAAGCTCGCCGCGTTGTTTCATCAAGCCTTACGGTCACCGTAACCAGCAAATC
AATATCACTGTGTGGCTTCAGGCCGCCATCCACTGCGGAGCCGTACAAATGTACGGCCAGCAACGTCGGT
TCGAGATGGCGCTCGATGACGCCAACTACCTCTGATAGTTGAGTCGATACTTCGGCGATCACCGCTTCCC
TCATGATGTTTAACTCCTGAATTAAGCCGCGCCGCGAAGCGGTGTCGGCTTGAATGAATTGTTAGGCGTC
ATCCTGTGCTCCCGAGAACCAGTACCAGTACATCGCTGTTTCGTTCGAGACTTGAGGTCTAGTTTTATAC
GTGAACAGGTCAATGCCGCCGAGAGTAAAGCCACATTTTGCGTACAAATTGCAGGCAGGTACATTGTTCG
TTTGTGCCATGATGATATATTTTTATCTTGTGCAATGTAACATCAGAGATTTTGAGACACAACGTGGCTT
TGTTGAATAAATCGAACTTTTGCTGAGTTGAAGGATCAGATCACGCATCTTCCCGACAACGCAGACCGTT
CCGTGGCAAAGCAAAAGTTCAAAATCACCAACTGGTCCACCTACAACAAAGCTCTCATCAACCGTGGCTC
CCTCACTTTCTGGCTGGATGATGGGGCGATTCAGGAGATCCCCATCCAACAGCCCGCCGTCGAGCGGGCT
TTTTTATCCCCGGAAGCCTGTGGATAGAGGGTAGTTATCCACGTGAAACCGCTAATGCCCCGCAAAGCCT
TGATTCACGGGGCTTTCCGGCCCGCTCCAAAAACTATCCACGTGAAATCGCTAATCAGGGTACGTGAAAT
CGCTAATCGGAGTACGTGAAATCGCTAATAAGGTCACGTGAAATCGCTAATCAAAAAGGCACGTGAGAAC
GCTAATAGCCCTTTCAGATCAACAGCTTGCAAACACCCCTCGCTCCGGCAAGTAGTTACAGCAAGTAGTA
TGTTCAATTAGCTTTTCAATTATGAATATATATATCAATTATTGGTCGCCCTTGGCTTGTGGACAATGCG
CTACGCGCACCGGCTCCGCCCGTGGACAACCGCAAGCGGTTGCCCACCGTCGAGCGCCTTTGCCCACAAC
CCGGCGGCCGGCCGCAACAGATCGTTTTATAAATTTTTTTTTTTGAAAAAGAAAAAGCCCGAAAGGCGGC
AACCTCTCGGGCTTCTG
